>Addgene plasmid #152478 | pGBW-m4134083 | depositor full sequence | sequence record 295490 | Full Sequence
CACCATGTCCTCACAAGCGTGGCAGCCAGGCGTAGCAATGCCTAATTTATACAAGATGCAGCGGATGCTC
CTTGAAAAATGCGACCTACAGAACTATGGAGATAGTGCTACATTGCCCAAGGGGATAATGATGAATGTGG
CCAAATATACCCAACTGTGTCAGTACCTGAACACTCTCACGCTGGCCGTTCCGTACAACATGAGGGTGAT
TCATTTTGGTGCCGGCAGCGACAAGGGAGTCGCTCCCGGGACCGCTGTGCTGCGACAGTGGCTTCCTACA
GGCACTCTGCTAGTGGATTCTGATTTGAATGACTTCGTCAGCGACGCAGACTCGACCCTCATCGGAGATT
GTGCGACTGTTCACACAGCCAACAAATGGGACCTGATCATTTCCGATATGTATGATCCAAAGACCAAAAA
TGTCACGAAGGAGAACGACTCAAAGGAGGGTTTCTTTACGTACATCTGCGGGTTCATCCAACAGAAACTT
GCACTGGGCGGAAGTGTGGCAATTAAAATAACAGAACACTCTTGGAACGCCGACCTATACAAGCTTATGG
GTCATTTTGCTTGGTGGACCGCCTTTGTTACTAATGTAAACGCTTCAAGCTCCGAGGCCTTCCTGATAGG
TTGTAATTATTTAGGCAAGCCTAGAGAGCAGATTGATGGGTATGTGATGCACGCAAATTACATCTTCTGG
CGCAACACAAATCCAATTCAGCTCAGTTCTTATTCACTGTTTGATATGAGCAAATTCCCCCTTAAACTGA
GAGGCACTGCCGTCATGTCCTTGAAGGAAGGACAAATCAACGATATGATCTTGTCTCTCCTTAGCAAGGG
GCGTTTGATTATTAGGGAGAACAATCGGGTGGTGATCTCATCGGACGTTCTGGTCAACAATGAAAACCTT
TACTTTCAGTCGGGGAAACCTATACCCAATCCACTTCTCGGCTTAGATTCTACCTAAGCTAGCTTGACTG
ACTGAGATACAGCGTACCTTCAGCTCACAGACATGATAAGATACATTGATGAGTTTGGACAAACCACAAC
TAGAATGCAGTGAAAAAAATGCTTTATTTGTGAAATTTGTGATGCTATTGCTTTATTTGTAACCATTATA
AGCTGCAATAAACAAGTTAACAACAACAATTGCATTCATTTTATGTTTCAGGTTCAGGGGGAGGTGTGGG
AGGTTTTTTAAAGCAAGTAAAACCTCTACAAATGTGGTATTGGCCCATCTCTATCGGTATCGTAGCATAA
CCCCTTGGGGCCTCTAAACGGGTCTTGAGGGGTTTTTTGTGCCCCTCGGGCCGGATTGCTATCTACCGGC
ATTGGCGCAGAAAAAAATGCCTGATGCGACGCTGCGCGTCTTATACTCCCACATATGCCAGATTCAGCAA
CGGATACGGCTTCCCCAACTTGCCCACTTCCATACGTGTCCTCCTTACCAGAAATTTATCCTTAAGGTCG
TCAGCTATCCTGCAGGCGATCTCTCGATTTCGATCAAGACATTCCTTTAATGGTCTTTTCTGGACACCAC
TAGGGGTCAGAAGTAGTTCATCAAACTTTCTTCCCTCCCTAATCTCATTGGTTACCTTGGGCTATCGAAA
CTTAATTAACCAGTCAAGTCAGCTACTTGGCGAGATCGACTTGTCTGGGTTTCGACTACGCTCAGAATTG
CGTCAGTCAAGTTCGATCTGGTCCTTGCTATTGCACCCGTTCTCCGATTACGAGTTTCATTTAAATCATG
TGAGCAAAAGGCCAGCAAAAGGCCAGGAACCGTAAAAAGGCCGCGTTGCTGGCGTTTTTCCATAGGCTCC
GCCCCCCTGACGAGCATCACAAAAATCGACGCTCAAGTCAGAGGTGGCGAAACCCGACAGGACTATAAAG
ATACCAGGCGTTTCCCCCTGGAAGCTCCCTCGTGCGCTCTCCTGTTCCGACCCTGCCGCTTACCGGATAC
CTGTCCGCCTTTCTCCCTTCGGGAAGCGTGGCGCTTTCTCATAGCTCACGCTGTAGGTATCTCAGTTCGG
TGTAGGTCGTTCGCTCCAAGCTGGGCTGTGTGCACGAACCCCCCGTTCAGCCCGACCGCTGCGCCTTATC
CGGTAACTATCGTCTTGAGTCCAACCCGGTAAGACACGACTTATCGCCACTGGCAGCAGCCACTGGTAAC
AGGATTAGCAGAGCGAGGTATGTAGGCGGTGCTACAGAGTTCTTGAAGTGGTGGCCTAACTACGGCTACA
CTAGAAGAACAGTATTTGGTATCTGCGCTCTGCTGAAGCCAGTTACCTTCGGAAAAAGAGTTGGTAGCTC
TTGATCCGGCAAACAAACCACCGCTGGTAGCGGTGGTTTTTTTGTTTGCAAGCAGCAGATTACGCGCAGA
AAAAAAGGATCTCAAGAAGATCCTTTGATCTTTTCTACGGGGTCTGACGCTCAGTGGAACGAAAACTCAC
GTTAAGGGATTTTGGTCATGAGATTATCAAAAAGGATCTTCACCTAGATCCTTTTAAATTAAAAATGAAG
TTTTAAATCAATCTAAAGTATATATGAGTAAACTTGGTCTGACAGTTACCAATGCTTAATCAGTGAGGCA
CCTATCTCAGCGATCTGTCTATTTCGTTCATCCATAGTTGCATTTAAATTTCCGAACTCTCCAAGGCCCT
CGTCGGAAAATCTTCAAACCTTTCGTCCGATCCATCTTGCAGGCTACCTCTCGAACGAACTATCGCAAGT
CTCTTGGCCGGCCTTGCGCCTTGGCTATTGCTTGGCAGCGCCTATCGCCAGGTATTACTCCAATCCCGAA
TATCCGAGATCGGGATCACCCGAGAGAAGTTCAACCTACATCCTCAATCCCGATCTATCCGAGATCCGAG
GAATATCGAAATCGGGGCGCGCCTGGTGTACCGAGAACGATCCTCTCAGTGCGAGTCTCGACGATCCATA
TCGTTGCTTGGCAGTCAGCCAGTCGGAATCCAGCTTGGGACCCAGGAAGTCCAATCGTCAGATATTGTAC
TCAAGCCTGGTCACGGCAGCGTACCGATCTGTTTAAACCTAGATATTGATAGTCTGATCGGTCAACGTAT
AATCGAGTCCTAGCTTTTGCAAACATCTATCAAGAGACAGGATCAGCAGGAGGCTTTCGCATGAGTATTC
AACATTTCCGTGTCGCCCTTATTCCCTTTTTTGCGGCATTTTGCCTTCCTGTTTTTGCTCACCCAGAAAC
GCTGGTGAAAGTAAAAGATGCTGAAGATCAGTTGGGTGCGCGAGTGGGTTACATCGAACTGGATCTCAAC
AGCGGTAAGATCCTTGAGAGTTTTCGCCCCGAAGAACGCTTTCCAATGATGAGCACTTTTAAAGTTCTGC
TATGTGGCGCGGTATTATCCCGTATTGACGCCGGGCAAGAGCAACTCGGTCGCCGCATACACTATTCTCA
GAATGACTTGGTTGAGTATTCACCAGTCACAGAAAAGCATCTTACGGATGGCATGACAGTAAGAGAATTA
TGCAGTGCTGCCATAACCATGAGTGATAACACTGCGGCCAACTTACTTCTGACAACGATTGGAGGACCGA
AGGAGCTAACCGCTTTTTTGCACAACATGGGGGATCATGTAACTCGCCTTGATCGTTGGGAACCGGAGCT
GAATGAAGCCATACCAAACGACGAGCGTGACACCACGATGCCTGTAGCAATGGCAACAACCTTGCGTAAA
CTATTAACTGGCGAACTACTTACTCTAGCTTCCCGGCAACAGTTGATAGACTGGATGGAGGCGGATAAAG
TTGCAGGACCACTTCTGCGCTCGGCCCTTCCGGCTGGCTGGTTTATTGCTGATAAATCTGGAGCCGGTGA
GCGTGGGTCTCGCGGTATCATTGCAGCACTGGGGCCAGATGGTAAGCCCTCCCGTATCGTAGTTATCTAC
ACGACGGGGAGTCAGGCAACTATGGATGAACGAAATAGACAGATCGCTGAGATAGGTGCCTCACTGATTA
AGCATTGGTAACCGATTCTAGGTGCATTGGCGCAGAAAAAAATGCCTGATGCGACGCTGCGCGTCTTATA
CTCCCACATATGCCAGATTCAGCAACGGATACGGCTTCCCCAACTTGCCCACTTCCATACGTGTCCTCCT
TACCAGAAATTTATCCTTAAGATCCCGAATCGTTTAAACTCGACTCTGGCTCTATCGAATCTCCGTCGTT
TCGAGCTTACGCGAACAGCCGTGGCGCTCATTTGCTCGTCGGGCATCGAATCTCGTCAGCTATCGTCAGC
TTACCTTTTTGGCAGCGATCGCGGCTCCCGACATCTTGGACCATTAGCTCCACAGGTATCTTCTTCCCTC
TAGTGGTCATAACAGCAGCTTCAGCTACCTCTCAATTCAAAAAACCCCTCAAGACCCGTTTAGAGGCCCC
AAGGGGTTATGCTATCAATCGTTGCGTTACACACACAAAAAACCAACACACATCCATCTTCGATGGATAG
CGATTTTATTATCTAACTGCTGATCGAGTGTAGCCAGATCTAGTAATCAATTACGGGGTCATTAGTTCAT
AGCCCATATATGGAGTTCCGCGTTACATAACTTACGGTAAATGGCCCGCCTGGCTGACCGCCCAACGACC
CCCGCCCATTGACGTCAATAATGACGTATGTTCCCATAGTAACGCCAATAGGGACTTTCCATTGACGTCA
ATGGGTGGAGTATTTACGGTAAACTGCCCACTTGGCAGTACATCAAGTGTATCATATGCCAAGTACGCCC
CCTATTGACGTCAATGACGGTAAATGGCCCGCCTGGCATTATGCCCAGTACATGACCTTATGGGACTTTC
CTACTTGGCAGTACATCTACGTATTAGTCATCGCTATTACCATGCTGATGCGGTTTTGGCAGTACATCAA
TGGGCGTGGATAGCGGTTTGACTCACGGGGATTTCCAAGTCTCCACCCCATTGACGTCAATGGGAGTTTG
TTTTGGCACCAAAATCAACGGGACTTTCCAAAATGTCGTAACAACTCCGCCCCATTGACGCAAATGGGCG
GTAGGCGTGTACGGTGGGAGGTCTATATAAGCAGAGCTGGTTTAGTGAACCGTCAGATCAGATCTTTGTC
GATCCTACCATCCACTCGACACACCCGCCAGCGGCCGC
Features (pLannotate 1.2.2; 16 found; start..end, strand, type, name):
   1017..1138    -  polyA_signal   SV40 poly(A) signal: SV40 polyadenylation signal
   1161..1230    -  CDS            large T antigen (fragment): large T antigen from SV40 (simian virus 40)
   1253..1299    +  terminator     T7 terminator: transcription terminator for bacteriophage T7 RNA polymerase
   1329..1465    +  terminator     rrnG terminator: transcription terminator from the E. coli ribosomal RNA rrnG operon (Albrechtsen et al., 1991)
   1510..1581    +  misc_feature   3' β-globin insulator: insulator downstream of the human β-globin locus (Farrell et al., 2002)
   1807..2395    -  rep_origin     ori: high-copy-number ColE1/pMB1/pBR322/pUC origin of replication
   2567..2631    -  CDS            bla(M) (fragment): β-lactamase lacking the signal sequence; bla(M); allows cytosolic expression of β-lactamase
   3141..4001    +  CDS            AmpR: β-lactamase; bla; confers resistance to ampicillin, carbenicillin, and related antibiotics
   4014..4150    +  terminator     rrnG terminator: transcription terminator from the E. coli ribosomal RNA rrnG operon (Albrechtsen et al., 1991)
   4302..4373    +  misc_feature   5' β-globin insulator: insulator upstream of the human β-globin locus (Farrell et al., 2002)
   4378..4424    -  terminator     T7 terminator: transcription terminator for bacteriophage T7 RNA polymerase
   4442..4490    -  polyA_signal   poly(A) signal: synthetic polyadenylation signal
   4571..4874    +  enhancer       CMV enhancer: human cytomegalovirus immediate early enhancer
   4947..4964    -  promoter       CMV promoter (fragment): human cytomegalovirus (CMV) immediate early promoter
   5027..5078    +  promoter       CMVd2 promoter: truncated human cytomegalovirus (CMV) immediate early promoter that yields moderately reduced expression relative to the full-length promoter
   5105..895     +  CDS            rep (fragment) (across the origin): R1AB_IBVK - Protein inferred from homology: Swiss-Prot protein existence level 3. NendoU is a Mn(2+)-dependent, uridylate-specific enzyme, which leaves 2'-3'-cyclic phosphates 5' to the cleaved bond. From Avian infectious bronchitis virus (strain KB8523) (IBV).
