[The description below was written by a language model from this plasmid's Addgene catalogue record and pLannotate feature annotations shown in this document.]
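Description:
pGBW-m4134083 is a mammalian expression plasmid built on the pTwist_CMV_6 backbone that carries the wild-type coding sequence for the SARS-CoV-2 2'-O-ribose methyltransferase, one of the mature products cleaved from the ORF1ab replicase polyprotein. In bacteria it is propagated through a high-copy ColE1/pUC-type origin and selected with ampicillin via a full-length β-lactamase (AmpR) gene. The annotation also picks up a short additional β-lactamase fragment, which appears to be a backbone remnant. No mammalian selection marker is recorded or annotated, which suggests transient expression as the likely use, although the record does not say so.

The roughly 0.9 kb insert is driven by the human cytomegalovirus immediate-early enhancer and promoter. Automated annotation labels the promoter region as a fragment plus a truncated CMVd2 form, whereas the catalogue simply lists CMV. The open reading frame spans the numbering origin of the circular sequence and is flagged only by homology to a coronavirus replicase polyprotein from avian infectious bronchitis virus. That label reflects sequence similarity within the family rather than the actual source, which is SARS-CoV-2. According to the catalogue, the backbone supplies a C-terminal V5 epitope preceded by a TEV protease cleavage site, allowing detection or capture and subsequent tag removal. These short elements are not individually annotated in the feature table. Transcripts end at an SV40 polyadenylation signal. The expression unit is flanked by bacterial T7 and rrnG terminators, an upstream synthetic poly(A) signal and 5' and 3' β-globin insulator elements, which serve to isolate it from read-through transcription and neighbouring sequences. The plasmid is suited to producing the tagged viral enzyme in mammalian cells for functional or interaction studies.
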