Addgene plasmid #152478: pGBW-m4134083
Purpose: Mammalian expression plasmid for SARS-CoV-2 2'-O-ribose methyltransferase
Depositing lab: Ginkgo Bioworks & Benjie Chen. Depositing organization: Ginkgo Bioworks.
Backbone
  Vector backbone: pTwist_CMV_6
  Backbone size w/o insert (bp): 4180
  Vector type: Mammalian Expression
Growth in bacteria
  Bacterial resistance: Ampicillin, 100 μg/mL
  Growth temperature: 37°C
  Growth strain: DH5alpha
  Copy number: High Copy
Gene/Insert
  Gene/Insert name: SARS-CoV-2 2'-O-ribose methyltransferase
  Species: Severe acute respiratory syndrome coronavirus 2
  Insert size (bp): 893
  Mutation: wt
  Entrez Gene: ORF1ab (a.k.a. GU280_gp01)
  Promoter: CMV
  Tag / fusion protein: Cleavable TEV;V5 (C terminal on backbone)
  Cloning method: Unknown
Resource information
  A portion of this plasmid was derived from a plasmid made by: GinkgoBioworks
Depositor comments: NCBI reference sequence: YP_009725311.1
How to cite: pGBW-m4134083 was a gift from Ginkgo Bioworks & Benjie Chen (Addgene plasmid # 152478 ; http://n2t.net/addgene:152478 ; RRID:Addgene_152478)
